>Addgene plasmid #73122 | Duffy-CD4d3+4-bio | depositor full sequence | sequence record 137023 | Duffy-CD4d3+4-bio sequence 6773 bps
GTCGACCTCCATCACGGCCTATAAGAGTGAGGGGGAGTCAGCGGAGTTCTCCTTCCCACTCAACCTTGGA
GAGGAAAGCCTGCAGGGAGAGTTGAGATGGAAGGCAGAGAAGGCTCCTTCTTCCCAGTCCTGGATCACCT
TCTCCCTAAAGAACCAAAAGGTGTCTGTGCAGAAGTCTACTAGCAACCCCAAGTTCCAGCTGTCCGAAAC
GCTCCCACTCACCCTTCAGATACCCCAGGTCTCCCTTCAGTTTGCTGGTTCTGGCAACCTGACCCTGACT
CTGGACAGAGGGATACTGTATCAGGAAGTGAACCTGGTGGTGATGAAAGTGACTCAGCCCGACAGCAACA
CTTTGACCTGTGAGGTGATGGGACCCACCTCACCCAAGATGAGACTGATCTTGAAGCAGGAGAATCAGGA
GGCCAGGGTCTCCAGGCAGGAGAAAGTGATTCAAGTGCAGGCCCCTGAAGCAGGGGTGTGGCAATGTCTA
CTGAGTGAAGGTGAAGAGGTCAAGATGGACTCCAAGATCCAGGTTTTATCCAAAGGGTTGAATTCCGGAT
CACTGCATCATATTCTGGATGCACAGAAAATGGTGTGGAATCATCGTTAAGTCTAGACACGTGATTAATT
AAGGATCCCCCGACCTCGACCTCTGGCTAATAAAGGAAATTTATTTTCATTGCAATAGTGTGTTGGAATT
TTTTGTGTCTCTCACTCGGAAGGACATATGGGAGGGCAAATCATTTGGTCGAGATCCCTCGGAGATCTCT
AGCTAGAGGATCGATCCCCGCCCCGGACGAACTAAACCTGACTACGACATCTCTGCCCCTTCTTCGCGGG
GCAGTGCATGTAATCCCTTCAGTTGGTTGGTACAACTTGCCAACTGGGCCCTGTTCCACATGTGACACGG
GGGGGGACCAAACACAAAGGGGTTCTCTGACTGTAGTTGACATCCTTATAAATGGATGTGCACATTTGCC
AACACTGAGTGGCTTTCATCCTGGAGCAGACTTTGCAGTCTGTGGACTGCAACACAACATTGCCTTTATG
TGTAACTCTTGGCTGAAGCTCTTACACCAATGCTGGGGGACATGTACCTCCCAGGGGCCCAGGAAGACTA
CGGGAGGCTACACCAACGTCAATCAGAGGGGCCTGTGTAGCTACCGATAAGCGGACCCTCAAGAGGGCAT
TAGCAATAGTGTTTATAAGGCCCCCTTGTTAACCCTAAACGGGTAGCATATGCTTCCCGGGTAGTAGTAT
ATACTATCCAGACTAACCCTAATTCAATAGCATATGTTACCCAACGGGAAGCATATGCTATCGAATTAGG
GTTAGTAAAAGGGTCCTAAGGAACAGCGATATCTCCCACCCCATGAGCTGTCACGGTTTTATTTACATGG
GGTCAGGATTCCACGAGGGTAGTGAACCATTTTAGTCACAAGGGCAGTGGCTGAAGATCAAGGAGCGGGC
AGTGAACTCTCCTGAATCTTCGCCTGCTTCTTCATTCTCCTTCGTTTAGCTAATAGAATAACTGCTGAGT
TGTGAACAGTAAGGTGTATGTGAGGTGCTCGAAAACAAGGTTTCAGGTGACGCCCCCAGAATAAAATTTG
GACGGGGGGTTCAGTGGTGGCATTGTGCTATGACACCAATATAACCCTCACAAACCCCTTGGGCAATAAA
TACTAGTGTAGGAATGAAACATTCTGAATATCTTTAACAATAGAAATCCATGGGGTGGGGACAAGCCGTA
AAGACTGGATGTCCATCTCACACGAATTTATGGCTATGGGCAACACATAATCCTAGTGCAATATGATACT
GGGGTTATTAAGATGTGTCCCAGGCAGGGACCAAGACAGGTGAACCATGTTGTTACACTCTATTTGTAAC
AAGGGGAAAGAGAGTGGACGCCGACAGCAGCGGACTCCACTGGTTGTCTCTAACACCCCCGAAAATTAAA
CGGGGCTCCACGCCAATGGGGCCCATAAACAAAGACAAGTGGCCACTCTTTTTTTTGAAATTGTGGAGTG
GGGGCACGCGTCAGCCCCCACACGCCGCCCTGCGGTTTTGGACTGTAAAATAAGGGTGTAATAACTTGGC
TGATTGTAACCCCGCTAACCACTGCGGTCAAACCACTTGCCCACAAAACCACTAATGGCACCCCGGGGAA
TACCTGCATAAGTAGGTGGGCGGGCCAAGATAGGGGCGCGATTGCTGCGATCTGGAGGACAAATTACACA
CACTTGCGCCTGAGCGCCAAGCACAGGGTTGTTGGTCCTCATATTCACGAGGTCGCTGAGAGCACGGTGG
GCTAATGTTGCCATGGGTAGCATATACTACCCAAATATCTGGATAGCATATGCTATCCTAATCTATATCT
GGGTAGCATAGGCTATCCTAATCTATATCTGGGTAGCATATGCTATCCTAATCTATATCTGGGTAGTATA
TGCTATCCTAATTTATATCTGGGTAGCATAGGCTATCCTAATCTATATCTGGGTAGCATATGCTATCCTA
ATCTATATCTGGGTAGTATATGCTATCCTAATCTGTATCCGGGTAGCATATGCTATCCTAATAGAGATTA
GGGTAGTATATGCTATCCTAATTTATATCTGGGTAGCATATACTACCCAAATATCTGGATAGCATATGCT
ATCCTAATCTATATCTGGGTAGCATATGCTATCCTAATCTATATCTGGGTAGCATAGGCTATCCTAATCT
ATATCTGGGTAGCATATGCTATCCTAATCTATATCTGGGTAGTATATGCTATCCTAATTTATATCTGGGT
AGCATAGGCTATCCTAATCTATATCTGGGTAGCATATGCTATCCTAATCTATATCTGGGTAGTATATGCT
ATCCTAATCTGTATCCGGGTAGCATATGCTATCCTCATGATAAGCTGTCAAACATGAGAATTTTCTTGAA
GACGAAAGGGCCTCGTGATACGCCTATTTTTATAGGTTAATGTCATGATAATAATGGTTTCTTAGACGTC
AGGTGGCACTTTTCGGGGAAATGTGCGCGGAACCCCTATTTGTTTATTTTTCTAAATACATTCAAATATG
TATCCGCTCATGAGACAATAACCCTGATAAATGCTTCAATAATATTGAAAAAGGAAGAGTATGAGTATTC
AACATTTCCGTGTCGCCCTTATTCCCTTTTTTGCGGCATTTTGCCTTCCTGTTTTTGCTCACCCAGAAAC
GCTGGTGAAAGTAAAAGATGCTGAAGATCAGTTGGGTGCACGAGTGGGTTACATCGAACTGGATCTCAAC
AGCGGTAAGATCCTTGAGAGTTTTCGCCCCGAAGAACGTTTTCCAATGATGAGCACTTTTAAAGTTCTGC
TATGTGGCGCGGTATTATCCCGTGTTGACGCCGGGCAAGAGCAACTCGGTCGCCGCATACACTATTCTCA
GAATGACTTGGTTGAGTACTCACCAGTCACAGAAAAGCATCTTACGGATGGCATGACAGTAAGAGAATTA
TGCAGTGCTGCCATAACCATGAGTGATAACACTGCGGCCAACTTACTTCTGACAACGATCGGAGGACCGA
AGGAGCTAACCGCTTTTTTGCACAACATGGGGGATCATGTAACTCGCCTTGATCGTTGGGAACCGGAGCT
GAATGAAGCCATACCAAACGACGAGCGTGACACCACGATGCCTGCAGCAATGGCAACAACGTTGCGCAAA
CTATTAACTGGCGAACTACTTACTCTAGCTTCCCGGCAACAATTAATAGACTGGATGGAGGCGGATAAAG
TTGCAGGACCACTTCTGCGCTCGGCCCTTCCGGCTGGCTGGTTTATTGCTGATAAATCTGGAGCCGGTGA
GCGTGGGTCTCGCGGTATCATTGCAGCACTGGGGCCAGATGGTAAGCCCTCCCGTATCGTAGTTATCTAC
ACGACGGGGAGTCAGGCAACTATGGATGAACGAAATAGACAGATCGCTGAGATAGGTGCCTCACTGATTA
AGCATTGGTAACTGTCAGACCAAGTTTACTCATATATACTTTAGATTGATTTAAAACTTCATTTTTAATT
TAAAAGGATCTAGGTGAAGATCCTTTTTGATAATCTCATGACCAAAATCCCTTAACGTGAGTTTTCGTTC
CACTGAGCGTCAGACCCCGTAGAAAAGATCAAAGGATCTTCTTGAGATCCTTTTTTTCTGCGCGTAATCT
GCTGCTTGCAAACAAAAAAACCACCGCTACCAGCGGTGGTTTGTTTGCCGGATCAAGAGCTACCAACTCT
TTTTCCGAAGGTAACTGGCTTCAGCAGAGCGCAGATACCAAATACTGTTCTTCTAGTGTAGCCGTAGTTA
GGCCACCACTTCAAGAACTCTGTAGCACCGCCTACATACCTCGCTCTGCTAATCCTGTTACCAGTGGCTG
CTGCCAGTGGCGATAAGTCGTGTCTTACCGGGTTGGACTCAAGACGATAGTTACCGGATAAGGCGCAGCG
GTCGGGCTGAACGGGGGGTTCGTGCACACAGCCCAGCTTGGAGCGAACGACCTACACCGAACTGAGATAC
CTACAGCGTGAGCTATGAGAAAGCGCCACGCTTCCCGAAGGGAGAAAGGCGGACAGGTATCCGGTAAGCG
GCAGGGTCGGAACAGGAGAGCGCACGAGGGAGCTTCCAGGGGGAAACGCCTGGTATCTTTATAGTCCTGT
CGGGTTTCGCCACCTCTGACTTGAGCGTCGATTTTTGTGATGCTCGTCAGGGGGGCGGAGCCTATGGAAA
AACGCCAGCAACGCGGCCTTTTTACGGTTCCTGGCCTTTTGCTGGCCTTTTGCTCACATGTTCTTTCCTG
CGTTATCCCCTGATTCTGTGGATAACCGTATTACCGCCTTTGAGTGAGCTGATACCGCTCGCCGCAGCCG
AACGACCGAGCGCAGCGAGTCAGTGAGCGAGGAAGCGGAAGAGCGCCCAATACGCAAACCGCCTCTCCCC
GCGCGTTGGCCGATTCATTAATGCAGCTGGCACGACAGGTTTCCCGACTGGAAAGCGGGCAGTGAGCGCA
ACGCAATTAATGTGAGTTAGCTCACTCATTAGGCACCCCAGGCTTTACACTTTATGCTTCCGGCTCGTAT
GTTGTGTGGAATTGTGAGCGGATAACAATTTCACACAGGAAACAGCTATGACCATGATTACGCCAAGCTC
TAGCTAGAGGTCGACCAATTCTCATGTTTGACAGCTTATCATCGCAGATCCGGGCAACGTTGTTGCCATT
GCTGCAGGCGCAGAACTGGTAGGTATGGAAGATCTATACATTGAATCAATATTGGCAATTAGCCATATTA
GTCATTGGTTATATAGCATAAATCAATATTGGCTATTGGCCATTGCATACGTTGTATCTATATCATAATA
TGTACATTTATATTGGCTCATGTCCAATATGACCGCCATGTTGACATTGATTATTGACTAGTTATTAATA
GTAATCAATTACGGGGTCATTAGTTCATAGCCCATATATGGAGTTCCGCGTTACATAACTTACGGTAAAT
GGCCCGCCTGGCTGACCGCCCAACGACCCCCGCCCATTGACGTCAATAATGACGTATGTTCCCATAGTAA
CGCCAATAGGGACTTTCCATTGACGTCAATGGGTGGAGTATTTACGGTAAACTGCCCACTTGGCAGTACA
TCAAGTGTATCATATGCCAAGTCCGCCCCCTATTGACGTCAATGACGGTAAATGGCCCGCCTGGCATTAT
GCCCAGTACATGACCTTACGGGACTTTCCTACTTGGCAGTACATCTACGTATTAGTCATCGCTATTACCA
TGGTGATGCGGTTTTGGCAGTACACCAATGGGCGTGGATAGCGGTTTGACTCACGGGGATTTCCAAGTCT
CCACCCCATTGACGTCAATGGGAGTTTGTTTTGGCACCAAAATCAACGGGACTTTCCAAAATGTCGTAAT
AACCCCGCCCCGTTGACGCAAATGGGCGGTAGGCGTGTACGGTGGGAGGTCTATATAAGCAGAGCTCGTT
TAGTGAACCGTCAGATCCTCACTCTCTTCCGCATCGCTGTCTGCGAGGGCCAGCTGTTGGGCTCGCGGTT
GAGGACAAACTCTTCGCGGTCTTTCCAGTACTCTTGGATCGGAAACCCGTCGGCCTCCGAACGGTACTCC
GCCACCGAGGGACCTGAGCGAGTCCGCATCGACCGGATCGGAAAACCTCTCGAGAAAGGCGTCTAACCAG
TCACAGTCGCAAGGTAGGCTGAGCACCGTGGCGGGCGGCAGCGGGTGGCGGTCGGGGTTGTTTCTGGCGG
AGGTGCTGCTGATGATGTAATTAAAGTAGGCGGTCTTGAGACGGCGGATGGTCGAGGTGAGGTGTGGCAG
GCTTGAGATCCAGCTGTTGGGGTGAGTACTCCCTCTCAAAAGCGGGCATTACTTCTGCGCTAAGATTGTC
AGTTTCCAAAAACGAGGAGGATTTGATATTCACCTGGCCCGATCTGGCCATACACTTGAGTGACAATGAC
ATCCACTTTGCCTTTCTCTCCACAGGTGTCCACTCCCAGGTCCAAGTTTAAACTGCGGCCGCCACCATGG
GCAATTGCCTGCACAGAGCCGAGCTGTCCCCCAGCACCGAGAACAGCAGCCAGCTGGACTTCGAGGACGT
GTGGAACAGCAGCTACGGCGTGAACGACAGCTTCCCCGACGGCGACTACGGCGCCAATCTGGAAGCCGCC
GCTCCCTGCCACAGCTGCAATCTGCTGGACGACAGCGCCCTGCCCGGCGCGCC
Features (pLannotate 1.2.2; 19 found; start..end, strand, type, name):
    659..714     +  polyA_signal   β-globin poly(A) signal: rabbit β-globin polyadenylation signal (Gil and Proudfoot, 1987)
   1228..2909    -  rep_origin     oriP (fragment): Epstein-Barr virus oriP replication origin (Yates et al., 2000)
   3036..3140    +  promoter       AmpR promoter: bla
   3141..4001    +  CDS            AmpR: β-lactamase; bla; confers resistance to ampicillin, carbenicillin, and related antibiotics
   4172..4760    +  rep_origin     ori: high-copy-number ColE1/pMB1/pBR322/pUC origin of replication
   4943..5035    +  CDS            lacI (fragment): lac repressor; lacI; The lac repressor binds to the lac operator to inhibit transcription in E. coli. This inhibition can be relieved by adding lactose or isopropyl-β-D-thiogalactopyranoside (IPTG).
   5048..5069    +  protein_bind   CAP binding site: CAP binding activates transcription in the presence of cAMP. E. coli catabolite activator protein
   5084..5114    +  promoter       lac promoter: promoter for the E. coli lac operon
   5122..5138    +  protein_bind   lac operator: The lac repressor binds to the lac operator to inhibit transcription in E. coli. This inhibition can be relieved by adding lactose or isopropyl-β-D-thiogalactopyranoside (IPTG). lac repressor encoded by lacI
   5208..5224    +  promoter       tet promoter (fragment): E. coli promoter for tetracycline efflux protein gene
   5234..5259    -  CDS            bla(M) (fragment): β-lactamase lacking the signal sequence; bla(M); allows cytosolic expression of β-lactamase
   5433..5812    +  enhancer       CMV enhancer: human cytomegalovirus immediate early enhancer
   5814..6013    +  promoter       CMV promoter: human cytomegalovirus (CMV) immediate early promoter
   6081..6119    +  misc_feature   Ad SA (fragment): adenovirus major late transcript splice acceptor (Friedrich and Soriano, 1991)
   6152..6361    -  CDS            PTP (fragment): TERM_ADE02 - Experimental evidence at protein level: Swiss-Prot protein existence level 1. Protein covalently bound to the viral DNA that acts as a primer for viral genomic replication by DNA strand displacement. Assembles on the viral origin of replication in an initiation complex with viral polymerase, DBP, host NFIA and host POU2F1/OCT1. During initiation, the polymerase covalently couples the first dCTP with Ser- 580 of pTP. The terminal protein stimulates the template activity over 20 fold compared to protein-free templates. Neo-synthesized viral genomes are linked to two preterminal prot
   6392..6481    +  intron         chimeric intron (fragment): chimera between introns from adenovirus and immunoglobulin heavy chain genes
   6500..6546    +  CDS            IgH signal sequence (fragment): signal sequence from the mouse immunoglobulin heavy chain variable region
   6577..6765    +  CDS            ACKR1 (fragment): ACKR1_HUMAN - Also known as DARC, FY, GPD. Experimental evidence at protein level: Swiss-Prot protein existence level 1. Atypical chemokine receptor that controls chemokine levels and localization via high-affinity chemokine binding that is uncoupled from classic ligand-driven signal transduction cascades, resulting instead in chemokine sequestration, degradation, or transcytosis. Also known as interceptor (internalizing receptor) or chemokine-scavenging receptor or chemokine decoy receptor. Has a promiscuous chemokine- binding profile, interacting with inflammatory chemokines of both the CXC
   6766..553     +  CDS            Cd4 (fragment) (across the origin): CD4_RAT - Experimental evidence at protein level: Swiss-Prot protein existence level 1. Integral membrane glycoprotein that plays an essential role in the immune response and serves multiple functions in responses against both external and internal offenses. In T-cells, functions primarily as a coreceptor for MHC class II molecule:peptide complex. The antigens presented by class II peptides are derived from extracellular proteins while class I peptides are derived from cytosolic proteins. Interacts simultaneously with the T-cell receptor (TCR) and the MHC class II presented by antigen presenti
