[The description below was written by a language model from this plasmid's Addgene catalogue record and pLannotate feature annotations shown in this document.]
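Description:
Duffy-CD4d3+4-bio is a 6,773 bp mammalian expression plasmid built on the pTT3 backbone, one of a set of constructs for producing recombinant human erythrocyte surface proteins. It is propagated in E. coli through a high-copy ColE1/pUC-type origin and selected with ampicillin via the β-lactamase gene. The backbone also carries a fragment of the Epstein-Barr virus oriP, which supports episomal maintenance in cells that supply EBNA1, a feature that generally boosts yields in transient transfection. Small annotated remnants (lacI, lac promoter/operator, tet promoter and a bla fragment) appear to be cloning-vector leftovers rather than functional parts of the payload.

The expression cassette is driven by the CMV immediate-early enhancer and promoter. Adenovirus-derived leader and splice sequences and a chimeric intron fragment follow; the hit to adenoviral preterminal protein on the opposite strand most likely reflects this leader region rather than an intended coding sequence. The open reading frame starts with a mouse immunoglobulin heavy chain signal sequence and continues into a short fragment of human ACKR1 (Duffy/DARC), only about 190 nt, so a small portion of the receptor is encoded rather than the full protein. The record does not specify which region. This insert, cloned between NotI and AscI sites, is fused at its C terminus to rat CD4 domains 3 and 4 and a biotinylation peptide, and ends at a rabbit β-globin polyadenylation signal. The signal peptide should direct secretion, the CD4 domains provide a common tag, and the biotin acceptor peptide allows enzymatic biotinylation for capture on streptavidin. The associated publication concerns identifying erythrocyte receptors used by Plasmodium falciparum during invasion, which is consistent with use in protein interaction screening.
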