Addgene plasmid #73122: Duffy-CD4d3+4-bio
Purpose: EXPRESs plasmid for human erythrocyte surface proteins encoding Duffy with rat CD4d3+4-bio
Depositing lab: Gavin Wright. Depositing organization: Wellcome Sanger Institute. Publication: Basigin is a receptor essential for erythrocyte invasion by Plasmodium falciparum. Crosnier C, Bustamante LY, Bartholdson SJ, Bei AK, Theron M, Uchikawa M, Mboup S, Ndir O, Kwiatkowski DP, Duraisingh MT, Rayner JC, Wright GJ. Nature. 2011 Nov 9;480(7378):534-7. doi: 10.1038/nature10606. PubMed 22080952.
Backbone
  Vector backbone: pTT3
  Backbone manufacturer: Yves Durocher, NRC
  Backbone size w/o insert (bp): 6000
  Total vector size (bp): 6773
  Vector type: Mammalian Expression
Growth in bacteria
  Bacterial resistance: Ampicillin, 100 μg/mL
  Growth temperature: 37°C
  Growth strain: DH5alpha
  Copy number: Unknown
Gene/Insert
  Gene/Insert name: Duffy (alt names: DARC; ACKR1)
  Species: H. sapiens (human)
  Entrez Gene: ACKR1 (a.k.a. CCBP1, CD234, DARC, DARC/ACKR1, Dfy, FY, GPD, GpFy, WBCQ1)
  Promoter: CMV
  Tag / fusion protein: ratCD4d3+4 (C terminal on insert); biotinylation peptide (C terminal on insert)
  Cloning method: Restriction Enzyme; 5′ cloning site NotI (not destroyed); 3′ cloning site AscI (not destroyed)
  Sequencing primers: 5′ CMW fwd
Resource information
  A portion of this plasmid was derived from a plasmid made by: pTT3 was obtained from Yves Durocher, National Research Council of Canada-Biotechnology Research Institute
Terms and licenses: Academic/Nonprofit Terms; Industry Terms: Not Available to Industry
How to cite: Duffy-CD4d3+4-bio was a gift from Gavin Wright (Addgene plasmid # 73122 ; http://n2t.net/addgene:73122 ; RRID:Addgene_73122)
