>Addgene plasmid #73122 | Duffy-CD4d3+4-bio | addgene partial sequence | sequence record 140448 | rb_glob_PA_term-R 5'-CCCATATGTCCTTCCGAGTG-3'
AATTTCCTTTATTAGCCAGAGGTCGAGGTCGGGGGATCCTTAATTAATCACGTGTCTAGACTTAACGATG
ATTCCACACCATTTTCTGTGCATCCAGAATATGATGCAGTGATCCGGAATTCAACCCTTTGGATAAAACC
TGGATCTTGGAGTCCATCTTGACCTCTTCACCTTCACTCAGTAGACATTGCCACACCCCTGCTTCAGGGG
CCTGCACTTGAATCACTTTCTCCTGCCTGGAGACCCTGGCCTCCTGATTCTCCTGCTTCAAGATCAGTCT
CATCTTGGGTGAGGTGGGTCCCATCACCTCACAGGTCAAAGTGTTGCTGTCGGGCTGAGTCACTTTCATC
ACCACCAGGTTCACTTCCTGATACAGTATCCCTCTGTCCAGAGTCAGGGTCAGGTTGCCAGAACCAGCAA
ACTGAAGGGAGACCTGGGGTATCTGAAGGGTGAGTGGGAGCGTTTCGGACAGCTGGAACTTGGGGTTGCT
AGTAGACTTCTGCACAGACACCTTTTGGTTCTTTAGGGAGAAGGTGATCCAGGACTGGGAAGAAGGAGCC
TTCTCTGCCTTCCATCTCAACTCTCCCTGCAGGCTTTCCTCTCCAAGGTTGAGTGGGAAGGAGAACTCCG
CTGACTCCCCCTCACTCTTATAGGCCGTGATGGAGGTCGACGGCGCGCCGGGCAGGGCGCTGTCGTCCAG
CAGATTGCAGCTGTGGCAGGGAGCGGCGGCTTCCAGATTGGCGCCGTAGTCGCCGTCGGGGAAGCTGTCG
TTCACGCCGTAGCTGCTGTTCCACACGTCCTCGAAGTCCAGCTGGCTGCTGTTCTCGGTGCTGG
