>Addgene plasmid #73122 | Duffy-CD4d3+4-bio | addgene partial sequence | sequence record 140804 | pMT2-F 5'-TTGCCTTTCTCTCCACAGGT-3'
GGCAATTGCCTGCACAGAGCCGAGCTGTCCCCCAGCACCGAGAACAGCAGCCAGCTGGACTTCGAGGACG
TGTGGAACAGCAGCTACGGCGTGAACGACAGCTTCCCCGACGGCGACTACGGCGCCAATCTGGAAGCCGC
CGCTCCCTGCCACAGCTGCAATCTGCTGGACGACAGCGCCCTGCCCGGCGCGCCGTCGACCTCCATCACG
GCCTATAAGAGTGAGGGGGAGTCAGCGGAGTTCTCCTTCCCACTCAACCTTGGAGAGGAAAGCCTGCAGG
GAGAGTTGAGATGGAAGGCAGAGAAGGCTCCTTCTTCCCAGTCCTGGATCACCTTCTCCCTAAAGAACCA
AAAGGTGTCTGTGCAGAAGTCTACTAGCAACCCCAAGTTCCAGCTGTCCGAAACGCTCCCACTCACCCTT
CAGATACCCCAGGTCTCCCTTCAGTTTGCTGGTTCTGGCAACCTGACCCTGACTCTGGACAGAGGGATAC
TGTATCAGGAAGTGAACCTGGTGGTGATGAAAGTGACTCAGCCCGACAGCAACACTTTGACCTGTGAGGT
GATGGGACCCACCTCACCCAAGATGAGACTGATCTTGAAGCAGGAGAATCAGGAGGCCAGGGTCTCCAGG
CAGGAGAAAGTGATTCAAGTGCAGGCCCCTGAAGCAGGGGTGTGGCAATGTCTACTGAGTGAAGGTGAAG
AGGTCAAGATGGACTCCAAGATCCAGGTTTTATCCAA
